Addgene plasmid #191282: pTETDuet_WTDHFR_WTTS
Purpose: Bacterial co-expression of E. coli folA (Dihydrofolate Reductase) and E. coli thyA (Thymidylate Synthase)
Depositing lab: Kimberly Reynolds. Depositing organization: University of Texas Southwestern Medical Center. Publication: The genetic landscape of a metabolic interaction. Nguyen TN, Ingle C, Thompson S, Reynolds KA. Nat Commun. 2024 Apr 18;15(1):3351. doi: 10.1038/s41467-024-47671-0. PubMed 38637543.
Backbone
  Vector backbone: pTET-duet
  Vector type: Bacterial Expression
Growth in bacteria
  Bacterial resistance: Chloramphenicol, 25 μg/mL
  Growth temperature: 30°C
  Growth strain: DH5alpha
  Copy number: Low Copy
Gene/Insert
  Gene/Insert name: folA, thyA (alt names: DHFR; TS)
  Species: E. coli
  Mutation: WT DHFR, WT TYMS
  Promoter: T7 (folA), Tet (thyA)
  Cloning method: Restriction Enzyme; 5′ cloning site EcoNI (not destroyed); 3′ cloning site NotI (not destroyed)
  Sequencing primers: 5′ _GGATCTCGACGCTCTCCCTT; 3′ _CCGCTGAGCAATAACTAGC
Terms and licenses: Academic/Nonprofit Terms; Industry Terms: Not Available to Industry
Depositor comments: Please visit https://doi.org/10.1101/2023.05.28.542639 for bioRxiv preprint.
How to cite: pTETDuet_WTDHFR_WTTS was a gift from Kimberly Reynolds (Addgene plasmid # 191282 ; http://n2t.net/addgene:191282 ; RRID:Addgene_191282)
