[The description below was written by a language model from this plasmid's Addgene catalogue record and pLannotate feature annotations shown in this document.]
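Description:
pTETDuet_WTDHFR_WTTS is a 5.2 kb bacterial co-expression plasmid built on the pTET-duet backbone, a two-cassette vector whose annotated parts resemble the pACYC/Duet family. It replicates from a p15A origin, which the record lists as low copy and which is compatible with ColE1-type plasmids. Selection is through a chloramphenicol acetyltransferase (cat) gene driven by its own promoter. The short IS1, RSF ori and tetracycline-resistance matches in the feature table are fragments, most likely backbone remnants rather than functional elements.

The payload is two wild-type E. coli folate-metabolism genes, each with its own promoter. folA, encoding dihydrofolate reductase (DHFR), sits downstream of a T7 promoter with an adjacent lac operator and a phage T7 gene 10 ribosome binding site. A plasmid-borne lacI gene supplies the repressor, so this cassette has the usual T7lac arrangement, in which transcription depends on T7 RNA polymerase and is relieved by IPTG. On the circular map, thyA follows shortly after folA. It encodes thymidylate synthase (TS), which converts dUMP to dTMP and produces dihydrofolate as a by-product. thyA is driven by the PLtetO-1 promoter, a lambda PL derivative carrying tet operator sites. No tetR gene is annotated on the plasmid, so any Tet repression would have to come from the host. S-Tag and SET1 fragments lie downstream of thyA, and a T7 terminator follows; the record does not say whether the tag fragments are fused to TS.

Because DHFR recycles the dihydrofolate that TS generates, the two enzymes are metabolically coupled. The plasmid supplies both from a single replicon, and its name and mutation field mark it as the wild-type/wild-type version, apparently a reference for studying the genetic interaction between the two enzymes.
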