Features (pLannotate 1.2.2; 19 found; start..end, strand, type, name):
     34..107     +  promoter       PLtetO-1 promoter: modified phage lambda PL promoter with tet operator sites (Lutz and Bujard, 1997)
    149..940     +  CDS            thyA: TYSY_ECO57 - Experimental evidence at protein level: Swiss-Prot protein existence level 1. Catalyzes the reductive methylation of 2'-deoxyuridine-5'- monophosphate (dUMP) to 2'-deoxythymidine-5'-monophosphate (dTMP) while utilizing 5,10-methylenetetrahydrofolate (mTHF) as the methyl donor and reductant in the reaction, yielding dihydrofolate (DHF) as a by- product. This enzymatic reaction provides an intracellular de novo source of dTMP, an essential precursor for DNA biosynthesis. From Escherichia coli O157:H7.
    956..997     +  CDS            S-Tag (fragment): affinity and epitope tag derived from pancreatic ribonuclease A
   1027..1044    +  CDS            SET1 (fragment): solubility-enhancement tag derived from T7 phage gene 10B
   1052..1099    +  terminator     T7 terminator: transcription terminator for bacteriophage T7 RNA polymerase
   1323..1979    -  CDS            cat: CAT_ECOLX - Experimental evidence at protein level: Swiss-Prot protein existence level 1. This enzyme is an effector of chloramphenicol resistance in bacteria. From Escherichia coli. This protein is used as a marker in many commonly used cloning vectors, such as pACYC184.
   1980..2082    -  promoter       cat promoter: promoter of the E. coli cat gene encoding chloramphenicol acetyltransferase
   2203..2346    +  mobile_element IS1 (fragment): prokaryotic transposable element IS1
   2465..2520    -  rep_origin     RSF ori (fragment): Plasmids containing the RSF 1030 origin of replication can be propagated in E. coli cells that contain additional plasmids with compatible origins.
   2608..3153    -  rep_origin     p15A ori: Plasmids containing the medium-copy-number p15A origin of replication can be propagated in E. coli cells that contain a second plasmid with the ColE1 origin.
   3265..3329    -  CDS            TcR (fragment): tetracycline efflux protein; tet; confers resistance to tetracycline
   3344..3365    -  protein_bind   CAP binding site: CAP binding activates transcription in the presence of cAMP. E. coli catabolite activator protein
   3378..4460    -  CDS            lacI: lac repressor; lacI; The lac repressor binds to the lac operator to inhibit transcription in E. coli. This inhibition can be relieved by adding lactose or isopropyl-β-D-thiogalactopyranoside (IPTG).
   4461..4538    -  promoter       lacI promoter: lacI
   4546..4581    -  CDS            TcR (fragment): tetracycline efflux protein; tet; confers resistance to tetracycline
   4584..4602    +  promoter       T7 promoter: promoter for bacteriophage T7 RNA polymerase
   4603..4627    +  protein_bind   lac operator: The lac repressor binds to the lac operator to inhibit transcription in E. coli. This inhibition can be relieved by adding lactose or isopropyl-β-D-thiogalactopyranoside (IPTG). lac repressor encoded by lacI
   4642..4664    +  RBS            RBS: efficient ribosome binding site from bacteriophage T7 gene 10 (Olins and Rangwala, 1989)
   4671..5150    +  CDS            ecDHFR: E. coli dihydrofolate reductase; folA
>Addgene plasmid #191282 | pTETDuet_WTDHFR_WTTS | addgene full sequence | sequence record 378093 | Addgene NGS Result
CTTAAGTCGAACAGAAAGTAATCGTATTGTACATCCCTATCAGTGATAGAGATTGACATCCCTATCAGTG
ATAGAGATACTGAGCACATCAGCAGGACGCACTGACCGAATTCATTAAAGAGGAGAAAGGTACCATGCTG
CAGATCTCATGAAACAGTACCTGGAGCTGATGCAAAAAGTTCTGGATGAGGGTACCCAGAAAAACGACCG
CACGGGTACCGGAACGCTGAGCATTTTTGGCCATCAGATGCGTTTTAACCTGCAGGACGGATTCCCGCTG
GTTACGACCAAACGCTGCCACCTGCGTAGCATTATTCATGAGCTGCTGTGGTTTCTGCAAGGTGACACTA
ACATCGCGTATCTGCACGAAAACAATGTGACGATCTGGGATGAATGGGCCGATGAAAACGGCGATCTGGG
CCCAGTGTATGGTAAACAGTGGCGCGCCTGGCCAACGCCAGATGGCCGCCACATCGATCAGATCACGACC
GTGCTGAATCAACTGAAAAACGACCCGGACAGCCGCCGCATTATTGTTTCCGCGTGGAATGTGGGTGAAC
TGGATAAAATGGCGCTGGCGCCGTGCCATGCATTCTTCCAGTTTTACGTTGCGGACGGTAAGCTGAGCTG
TCAACTTTATCAGCGCAGCTGCGATGTTTTCCTCGGCCTGCCGTTCAATATCGCCAGCTACGCGTTACTG
GTGCATATGATGGCGCAGCAGTGCGACCTGGAGGTGGGTGATTTTGTCTGGACCGGCGGTGATACCCACC
TGTACAGCAACCATATGGACCAAACGCATCTGCAATTGAGCCGTGAGCCGCGTCCGCTGCCGAAACTGAT
TATTAAGCGCAAACCCGAGAGCATCTTTGACTATCGTTTCGAAGACTTCGAGATTGAAGGCTACGATCCG
CACCCGGGTATCAAAGCGCCGGTGGCTATCTAACTCGAGTCTGGTAAAGAAACCGCTGCTGCGAAATTTG
AACGCCAGCACATGGACTCGTCTACTAGCGCAGCTTAATTAACCTAGGCTGCTGCCACCGCTGAGCAATA
ACTAGCATAACCCCTTGGGGCCTCTAAACGGGTCTTGAGGGGTTTTTTGCTGAAACCTCAGGCATTTGAG
AAGCACACGGTCACACTGCTTCCGGTAGTCAATAAACCGGTAAACCAGCAATAGACATAAGCGGCTATTT
AACGACCCTGCCCTGAACCGACGACCGGGTCGAATTTGCTTTCGAATTTCTGCCATTCATCCGCTTATTA
TCACTTATTCAGGCGTAGCAACCAGGCGTTTAAGGGCACCAATAACTGCCTTAAAAAAATTACGCCCCGC
CCTGCCACTCATCGCAGTACTGTTGTAATTCATTAAGCATTCTGCCGACATGGAAGCCATCACAAACGGC
ATGATGAACCTGAATCGCCAGCGGCATCAGCACCTTGTCGCCTTGCGTATAATATTTGCCCATAGTGAAA
ACGGGGGCGAAGAAGTTGTCCATATTGGCCACGTTTAAATCAAAACTGGTGAAACTCACCCAGGGATTGG
CTGAGACGAAAAACATATTCTCAATAAACCCTTTAGGGAAATAGGCCAGGTTTTCACCGTAACACGCCAC
ATCTTGCGAATATATGTGTAGAAACTGCCGGAAATCGTCGTGGTATTCACTCCAGAGCGATGAAAACGTT
TCAGTTTGCTCATGGAAAACGGTGTAACAAGGGTGAACACTATCCCATATCACCAGCTCACCGTCTTTCA
TTGCCATACGGAACTCCGGATGAGCATTCATCAGGCGGGCAAGAATGTGAATAAAGGCCGGATAAAACTT
GTGCTTATTTTTCTTTACGGTCTTTAAAAAGGCCGTAATATCCAGCTGAACGGTCTGGTTATAGGTACAT
TGAGCAACTGACTGAAATGCCTCAAAATGTTCTTTACGATGCCATTGGGATATATCAACGGTGGTATATC
CAGTGATTTTTTTCTCCATTTTAGCTTCCTTAGCTCCTGAAAATCTCGATAACTCAAAAAATACGCCCGG
TAGTGATCTTATTTCATTATGGTGAAAGTTGGAACCTCTTACGTGCCGATCAACGTCTCATTTTCGCCAA
AAGTTGGCCCAGGGCTTCCCGGTATCAACAGGGACACCAGGATTTATTTATTCTGCGAAGTGATCTTCCG
TCACAGGTATTTATTCGGCGCAAAGTGCGTCGGGTGATGCTGCCAACTTACTGATTTAGTGTATGATGGT
GTTTTTGAGGTGCTCCAGTGGCTTCTGTTTCTATCAGCTGTCCCTCCTGTTCAGCTACTGACGGGGTGGT
GCGTAACGGCAAAAGCACCGCCGGACATCAGCGCTAGCGGAGTGTATACTGGCTTACTATGTTGGCACTG
ATGAGGGTGTCAGTGAAGTGCTTCATGTGGCAGGAGAAAAAAGGCTGCACCGGTGCGTCAGCAGAATATG
TGATACAGGATATATTCCGCTTCCTCGCTCACTGACTCGCTACGCTCGGTCGTTCGACTGCGGCGAGCGG
AAATGGCTTACGAACGGGGCGGAGATTTCCTGGAAGATGCCAGGAAGATACTTAACAGGGAAGTGAGAGG
GCCGCGGCAAAGCCGTTTTTCCATAGGCTCCGCCCCCCTGACAAGCATCACGAAATCTGACGCTCAAATC
AGTGGTGGCGAAACCCGACAGGACTATAAAGATACCAGGCGTTTCCCCCTGGCGGCTCCCTCGTGCGCTC
TCCTGTTCCTGCCTTTCGGTTTACCGGTGTCATTCCGCTGTTATGGCCGCGTTTGTCTCATTCCACGCCT
GACACTCAGTTCCGGGTAGGCAGTTCGCTCCAAGCTGGACTGTATGCACGAACCCCCCGTTCAGTCCGAC
CGCTGCGCCTTATCCGGTAACTATCGTCTTGAGTCCAACCCGGAAAGACATGCAAAAGCACCACTGGCAG
CAGCCACTGGTAATTGATTTAGAGGAGTTAGTCTTGAAGTCATGCGCCGGTTAAGGCTAAACTGAAAGGA
CAAGTTTTGGTGACTGCGCTCCTCCAAGCCAGTTACCTCGGTTCAAAGAGTTGGTAGCTCAGAGAACCTT
CGAAAAACCGCCCTGCAAGGCGGTTTTTTCGTTTTCAGAGCAAGAGATTACGCGCAGACCAAAACGATCT
CAAGAAGATCATCTTATTAATCAGATAAAATATTTCTAGATTTCAGTGCAATTTATCTCTTCAAATGTAG
CACCTGAAGTCAGCCCCATACGATATAAGTTGTAATTCTCATGTTAGTCATGCCCCGCGCCCACCGGAAG
GAGCTGACTGGGTTGAAGGCTCTCAAGGGCATCGGTCGAGATCCCGGTGCCTAATGAGTGAGCTAACTTA
CATTAATTGCGTTGCGCTCACTGCCCGCTTTCCAGTCGGGAAACCTGTCGTGCCAGCTGCATTAATGAAT
CGGCCAACGCGCGGGGAGAGGCGGTTTGCGTATTGGGCGCCAGGGTGGTTTTTCTTTTCACCAGTGAGAC
GGGCAACAGCTGATTGCCCTTCACCGCCTGGCCCTGAGAGAGTTGCAGCAAGCGGTCCACGCTGGTTTGC
CCCAGCAGGCGAAAATCCTGTTTGATGGTGGTTAACGGCGGGATATAACATGAGCTGTCTTCGGTATCGT
CGTATCCCACTACCGAGATGTCCGCACCAACGCGCAGCCCGGACTCGGTAATGGCGCGCATTGCGCCCAG
CGCCATCTGATCGTTGGCAACCAGCATCGCAGTGGGAACGATGCCCTCATTCAGCATTTGCATGGTTTGT
TGAAAACCGGACATGGCACTCCAGTCGCCTTCCCGTTCCGCTATCGGCTGAATTTGATTGCGAGTGAGAT
ATTTATGCCAGCCAGCCAGACGCAGACGCGCCGAGACAGAACTTAATGGGCCCGCTAACAGCGCGATTTG
CTGGTGACCCAATGCGACCAGATGCTCCACGCCCAGTCGCGTACCGTCTTCATGGGAGAAAATAATACTG
TTGATGGGTGTCTGGTCAGAGACATCAAGAAATAACGCCGGAACATTAGTGCAGGCAGCTTCCACAGCAA
TGGCATCCTGGTCATCCAGCGGATAGTTAATGATCAGCCCACTGACGCGTTGCGCGAGAAGATTGTGCAC
CGCCGCTTTACAGGCTTCGACGCCGCTTCGTTCTACCATCGACACCACCACGCTGGCACCCAGTTGATCG
GCGCGAGATTTAATCGCCGCGACAATTTGCGACGGCGCGTGCAGGGCCAGACTGGAGGTGGCAACGCCAA
TCAGCAACGACTGTTTGCCCGCCAGTTGTTGTGCCACGCGGTTGGGAATGTAATTCAGCTCCGCCATCGC
CGCTTCCACTTTTTCCCGCGTTTTCGCAGAAACGTGGCTGGCCTGGTTCACCACGCGGGAAACGGTCTGA
TAAGAGACACCGGCATACTCTGCGACATCGTATAACGTTACTGGTTTCACATTCACCACCCTGAATTGAC
TCTCTTCCGGGCGCTATCATGCCATACCGCGAAAGGTTTTGCGCCATTCGATGGTGTCCGGGATCTCGAC
GCTCTCCCTTATGCGACTCCTGCATTAGGAAATTAATACGACTCACTATAGGGGAATTGTGAGCGGATAA
CAATTCCCCTGTAGAAATAATTTTGTTTAACTTTAATAAGGAGATATACCATGATCAGTCTGATTGCGGC
GTTAGCGGTAGATCGCGTTATCGGCATGGAAAACGCCATGCCGTGGAACCTGCCTGCCGATCTCGCCTGG
TTTAAACGCAACACCTTAAATAAACCCGTGATTATGGGCCGCCATACCTGGGAATCAATCGGTCGTCCGT
TGCCAGGACGCAAAAATATTATCCTCAGCAGTCAACCGGGTACGGACGATCGCGTAACGTGGGTGAAGTC
GGTGGATGAAGCCATCGCGGCGTGTGGTGACGTACCAGAAATCATGGTGATTGGCGGCGGTCGCGTTTAT
GAACAGTTCTTGCCAAAAGCGCAAAAACTGTATCTGACGCATATCGACGCAGAAGTGGAAGGCGACACCC
ATTTCCCGGATTACGAGCCGGATGACTGGGAATCGGTATTCAGCGAATTCCACGATGCTGATGCGCAGAA
CTCTCACAGCTATTGCTTTGAGATTCTGGAGCGGCGGTAACAGGCGTCGACAAGCTTGCGGCCGCATAAT
G
